Addgene plasmid #77095: SPHK2 gRNA (BRDN0001146242)
Purpose: 3rd generation lentiviral gRNA plasmid targeting human SPHK2
Depositing lab: John Doench & David Root. Depositing organization: Broad Institute. Publication: Optimized sgRNA design to maximize activity and minimize off-target effects of CRISPR-Cas9. Doench JG, Fusi N, Sullender M, Hegde M, Vaimberg EW, Donovan KF, Smith I, Tothova Z, Wilen C, Orchard R, Virgin HW, Listgarten J, Root DE. Nat Biotechnol. 2016 Jan 18. doi: 10.1038/nbt.3437. PubMed 26780180.
Backbone
  Vector backbone: lentiGuide-Puro
  Backbone manufacturer: Zhang Lab (Addgene plasmid # 52963)
  Vector type: Mammalian Expression, Lentiviral, CRISPR
  Selectable markers: Puromycin
Growth in bacteria
  Bacterial resistance: Ampicillin, 100 μg/mL
  Growth temperature: 37°C
  Growth strain: DH5alpha
  Copy number: High Copy
Gene/Insert
  Gene/Insert name: SPHK2 (alt names: SPHK2; NM_001204158.2)
  gRNA/shRNA sequence: CTACGAAGAGAACCGTGCCG
  Species: H. sapiens (human)
  Entrez Gene: SPHK2 (a.k.a. SK 2, SK-2, SPK 2, SPK-2)
  Promoter: hU6
  Cloning method: Unknown
  Sequencing primers: 5′ U6-F; 3′ pS2-R
Terms and licenses: Academic/Nonprofit Terms; Industry Terms: Not Available to Industry
Depositor comments: The gRNA was designed to target the following Genbank reference sequence(s): NM_001204158.2,NM_001204159.2,NM_001204160.2,NM_020126.4. Note that this plasmid does NOT contain Cas9. It should be used in conjunction with lentiCas9-Blast (Addgene #52962) or otherwise with cell lines already expressing Cas9. Browse the full kinome gRNA library at http://www.addgene.org/pooled-library/broadgpp-human-kinome/ or visit http://www.broadinstitute.org/rnai/public/ for detailed protocols and information.
How to cite: SPHK2 gRNA (BRDN0001146242) was a gift from John Doench & David Root (Addgene plasmid # 77095 ; http://n2t.net/addgene:77095 ; RRID:Addgene_77095)
