[The description below was written by a language model from this plasmid's Addgene catalogue record and pLannotate feature annotations shown in this document.]
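Description:
SPHK2 gRNA (BRDN0001146242) is a third-generation lentiviral guide RNA plasmid built on the lentiGuide-Puro backbone and designed to target human SPHK2 (sphingosine kinase 2) for CRISPR-Cas9 editing in mammalian cells. In bacteria it is maintained as a high-copy plasmid through a ColE1/pUC-type origin and selected with ampicillin via the β-lactamase gene. An f1 origin, an SV40 origin and poly(A) signal, and remnants of lac and phage-promoter cloning sequences are also annotated in the backbone.

The viral portion begins with an RSV promoter fused to a truncated HIV-1 5' LTR, which drives Tat-independent transcription of the genomic RNA in packaging cells. This is followed by the Ψ packaging signal with a partial gag sequence and the Rev response element for Rev-dependent nuclear export. Within the transfer cassette, a human U6 RNA polymerase III promoter expresses the SPHK2-specific spacer joined to the Streptococcus pyogenes guide RNA scaffold, and a cPPT/CTS element lies just downstream to aid nuclear import of the provirus. A separate EF-1α promoter, annotated as the core promoter plus intron A, drives puromycin N-acetyltransferase so that transduced cells can be selected with puromycin. WPRE enhances transcript expression, and the self-inactivating ΔU3 3' LTR closes the unit.

The plasmid does not encode Cas9, so it is meant to be used with a separate Cas9 vector or in cells already expressing Cas9. The guide was designed against several SPHK2 reference transcripts and corresponds to a member of a human kinome gRNA library, which makes it suited to knockout studies of this kinase.
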