Features (pLannotate 1.2.2; 29 found; start..end, strand, type, name):
     14..80      +  CDS            small t antigen (fragment): SV40 (simian virus 40) small t antigen
    106..317     +  promoter       EF-1α core promoter: core promoter for human elongation factor EF-1α
    318..1256    +  intron         EF-1α intron A: intron upstream of the start codon of human EF-1α
   1278..1877    +  CDS            PuroR (fragment): puromycin N-acetyltransferase; pac from Streptomyces; confers resistance to puromycin
   1893..2481    +  misc_feature   WPRE: woodchuck hepatitis virus posttranscriptional regulatory element
   2532..2551    +  misc_feature   cPPT/CTS (fragment): central polypurine tract and central termination sequence of HIV-1
   2553..2786    +  LTR            3' LTR (ΔU3): self-inactivating 3' long terminal repeat (LTR) from HIV-1
   2864..2985    +  polyA_signal   SV40 poly(A) signal: SV40 polyadenylation signal
   3025..3160    +  rep_origin     SV40 ori: SV40 origin of replication
   3181..3199    -  promoter       T7 promoter: promoter for bacteriophage T7 RNA polymerase
   3207..3362    +  CDS            lacZα (fragment): LacZα fragment of β-galactosidase; lacZ fragment
   3367..3795    +  rep_origin     f1 ori (sequence partly withheld): f1 bacteriophage origin of replication; arrow indicates direction of (+) strand synthesis
   3848..3952    +  promoter       AmpR promoter: bla
   3953..4813    +  CDS            AmpR: β-lactamase; bla; confers resistance to ampicillin, carbenicillin, and related antibiotics
   4984..5572    +  rep_origin     ori: high-copy-number ColE1/pMB1/pBR322/pUC origin of replication
   5755..5847    +  CDS            lacI (fragment): lac repressor; lacI; The lac repressor binds to the lac operator to inhibit transcription in E. coli. This inhibition can be relieved by adding lactose or isopropyl-β-D-thiogalactopyranoside (IPTG).
   5860..5881    +  protein_bind   CAP binding site: CAP binding activates transcription in the presence of cAMP. E. coli catabolite activator protein
   5896..5926    +  promoter       lac promoter: promoter for the E. coli lac operon
   5934..5950    +  protein_bind   lac operator: The lac repressor binds to the lac operator to inhibit transcription in E. coli. This inhibition can be relieved by adding lactose or isopropyl-β-D-thiogalactopyranoside (IPTG). lac repressor encoded by lacI
   5995..6013    +  promoter       T3 promoter: promoter for bacteriophage T3 RNA polymerase
   6041..6267    +  promoter       RSV promoter: Rous sarcoma virus enhancer/promoter
   6268..6448    +  LTR            5' LTR (truncated): truncated 5' long terminal repeat (LTR) from HIV-1
   6495..6620    +  misc_feature   HIV-1 Ψ: packaging signal of human immunodeficiency virus type 1
   6604..6967    +  CDS            HIV-1 gag (fragment): gag protein from human immunodeficiency virus 1; gag
   7113..7346    +  misc_feature   RRE: The Rev response element (RRE) of HIV-1 allows for Rev-dependent mRNA export from the nucleus to the cytoplasm.
   7723..7749    +  CDS            Rev (fragment): human immunodeficiency virus 1 (HIV-1) Rev protein; rev; enhances nuclear export of unspliced and incompletely spliced viral mRNAs
   7753..7993    +  promoter       U6 promoter: RNA polymerase III promoter for human U6 snRNA
   8023..8098    +  misc_RNA       gRNA scaffold: guide RNA scaffold for the Streptococcus pyogenes CRISPR/Cas9 system
   8154..8271    +  misc_feature   cPPT/CTS: central polypurine tract and central termination sequence of HIV-1
>Addgene plasmid #77095 | SPHK2 gRNA (BRDN0001146242) | addgene full sequence | sequence record 187106 | Addgene Assembled Sequence
CCCGGGTGCAAAGATGGATAAAGTTTTAAACAGAGAGGAATCTTTGCAGCTAATGGACCTTCTAGGTCTT
GAAAGGAGTGGGAATTGGCTCCGGTGCCCGTCAGTGGGCAGAGCGCACATCGCCCACAGTCCCCGAGAAG
TTGGGGGGAGGGGTCGGCAATTGATCCGGTGCCTAGAGAAGGTGGCGCGGGGTAAACTGGGAAAGTGATG
TCGTGTACTGGCTCCGCCTTTTTCCCGAGGGTGGGGGAGAACCGTATATAAGTGCAGTAGTCGCCGTGAA
CGTTCTTTTTCGCAACGGGTTTGCCGCCAGAACACAGGTAAGTGCCGTGTGTGGTTCCCGCGGGCCTGGC
CTCTTTACGGGTTATGGCCCTTGCGTGCCTTGAATTACTTCCACCTGGCTGCAGTACGTGATTCTTGATC
CCGAGCTTCGGGTTGGAAGTGGGTGGGAGAGTTCGAGGCCTTGCGCTTAAGGAGCCCCTTCGCCTCGTGC
TTGAGTTGAGGCCTGGCCTGGGCGCTGGGGCCGCCGCGTGCGAATCTGGTGGCACCTTCGCGCCTGTCTC
GCTGCTTTCGATAAGTCTCTAGCCATTTAAAATTTTTGATGACCTGCTGCGACGCTTTTTTTCTGGCAAG
ATAGTCTTGTAAATGCGGGCCAAGATCTGCACACTGGTATTTCGGTTTTTGGGGCCGCGGGCGGCGACGG
GGCCCGTGCGTCCCAGCGCACATGTTCGGCGAGGCGGGGCCTGCGAGCGCGGCCACCGAGAATCGGACGG
GGGTAGTCTCAAGCTGGCCGGCCTGCTCTGGTGCCTGGCCTCGCGCCGCCGTGTATCGCCCCGCCCTGGG
CGGCAAGGCTGGCCCGGTCGGCACCAGTTGCGTGAGCGGAAAGATGGCCGCTTCCCGGCCCTGCTGCAGG
GAGCTCAAAATGGAGGACGCGGCGCTCGGGAGAGCGGGCGGGTGAGTCACCCACACAAAGGAAAAGGGCC
TTTCCGTCCTCAGCCGTCGCTTCATGTGACTCCACGGAGTACCGGGCGCCGTCCAGGCACCTCGATTAGT
TCTCGAGCTTTTGGAGTACGTCGTCTTTAGGTTGGGGGGAGGGGTTTTATGCGATGGAGTTTCCCCACAC
TGAGTGGGTGGAGACTGAAGTTAGGCCAGCTTGGCACTTGATGTAATTCTCCTTGGAATTTGCCCTTTTT
GAGTTTGGATCTTGGTTCATTCTCAAGCCTCAGACAGTGGTTCAAAGTTTTTTTCTTCCATTTCAGGTGT
CGTGACGTACGGCCACCATGACCGAGTACAAGCCCACGGTGCGCCTCGCCACCCGCGACGACGTCCCCAG
GGCCGTACGCACCCTCGCCGCCGCGTTCGCCGACTACCCCGCCACGCGCCACACCGTCGATCCGGACCGC
CACATCGAGCGGGTCACCGAGCTGCAAGAACTCTTCCTCACGCGCGTCGGGCTCGACATCGGCAAGGTGT
GGGTCGCGGACGACGGCGCCGCCGTGGCGGTCTGGACCACGCCGGAGAGCGTCGAAGCGGGGGCGGTGTT
CGCCGAGATCGGCCCGCGCATGGCCGAGTTGAGCGGTTCCCGGCTGGCCGCGCAGCAACAGATGGAAGGC
CTCCTGGCGCCGCACCGGCCCAAGGAGCCCGCGTGGTTCCTGGCCACCGTCGGAGTCTCGCCCGACCACC
AGGGCAAGGGTCTGGGCAGCGCCGTCGTGCTCCCCGGAGTGGAGGCGGCCGAGCGCGCCGGGGTGCCCGC
CTTCCTGGAGACCTCCGCGCCCCGCAACCTCCCCTTCTACGAGCGGCTCGGCTTCACCGTCACCGCCGAC
GTCGAGGTGCCCGAAGGACCGCGCACCTGGTGCATGACCCGCAAGCCCGGTGCCTGAACGCGTTAAGTCG
ACAATCAACCTCTGGATTACAAAATTTGTGAAAGATTGACTGGTATTCTTAACTATGTTGCTCCTTTTAC
GCTATGTGGATACGCTGCTTTAATGCCTTTGTATCATGCTATTGCTTCCCGTATGGCTTTCATTTTCTCC
TCCTTGTATAAATCCTGGTTGCTGTCTCTTTATGAGGAGTTGTGGCCCGTTGTCAGGCAACGTGGCGTGG
TGTGCACTGTGTTTGCTGACGCAACCCCCACTGGTTGGGGCATTGCCACCACCTGTCAGCTCCTTTCCGG
GACTTTCGCTTTCCCCCTCCCTATTGCCACGGCGGAACTCATCGCCGCCTGCCTTGCCCGCTGCTGGACA
GGGGCTCGGCTGTTGGGCACTGACAATTCCGTGGTGTTGTCGGGGAAATCATCGTCCTTTCCTTGGCTGC
TCGCCTGTGTTGCCACCTGGATTCTGCGCGGGACGTCCTTCTGCTACGTCCCTTCGGCCCTCAATCCAGC
GGACCTTCCTTCCCGCGGCCTGCTGCCGGCTCTGCGGCCTCTTCCGCGTCTTCGCCTTCGCCCTCAGACG
AGTCGGATCTCCCTTTGGGCCGCCTCCCCGCGTCGACTTTAAGACCAATGACTTACAAGGCAGCTGTAGA
TCTTAGCCACTTTTTAAAAGAAAAGGGGGGACTGGAAGGGCTAATTCACTCCCAACGAAGACAAGATCTG
CTTTTTGCTTGTACTGGGTCTCTCTGGTTAGACCAGATCTGAGCCTGGGAGCTCTCTGGCTAACTAGGGA
ACCCACTGCTTAAGCCTCAATAAAGCTTGCCTTGAGTGCTTCAAGTAGTGTGTGCCCGTCTGTTGTGTGA
CTCTGGTAACTAGAGATCCCTCAGACCCTTTTAGTCAGTGTGGAAAATCTCTAGCAGTACGTATAGTAGT
TCATGTCATCTTATTATTCAGTATTTATAACTTGCAAAGAAATGAATATCAGAGAGTGAGAGGAACTTGT
TTATTGCAGCTTATAATGGTTACAAATAAAGCAATAGCATCACAAATTTCACAAATAAAGCATTTTTTTC
ACTGCATTCTAGTTGTGGTTTGTCCAAACTCATCAATGTATCTTATCATGTCTGGCTCTAGCTATCCCGC
CCCTAACTCCGCCCATCCCGCCCCTAACTCCGCCCAGTTCCGCCCATTCTCCGCCCCATGGCTGACTAAT
TTTTTTTATTTATGCAGAGGCCGAGGCCGCCTCGGCCTCTGAGCTATTCCAGAAGTAGTGAGGAGGCTTT
TTTGGAGGCCTAGGGACGTACCCAATTCGCCCTATAGTGAGTCGTATTACGCGCGCTCACTGGCCGTCGT
TTTACAACGTCGTGACTGGGAAAACCCTGGCGTTACCCAACTTAATCGCCTTGCAGCACATCCCCCTTTC
GCCAGCTGGCGTAATAGCGAAGAGGCCCGCACCGATCGCCCTTCCCAACAGTTGCGCAGCCTGAATGGCG
AATGGG
[124 nt withheld, positions 3367-3490]
C
[91 nt withheld, positions 3492-3582]
A
[49 nt withheld, positions 3584-3632]
CCTTTGACGTTGGAGTCCACGTTCTTT
[37 nt withheld, positions 3660-3696]
ACCCTATCTCGGTCTATTCTTTTGATTTATAAGGGATTTTGCCGATTTCGGCCTATTGGTTAAAAAATGA
GCTGATTTAACAAAAATTTAACGCGAATTTTAACAAAATATTAACGCTTACAATTTAGGTGGCACTTTTC
GGGGAAATGTGCGCGGAACCCCTATTTGTTTATTTTTCTAAATACATTCAAATATGTATCCGCTCATGAG
ACAATAACCCTGATAAATGCTTCAATAATATTGAAAAAGGAAGAGTATGAGTATTCAACATTTCCGTGTC
GCCCTTATTCCCTTTTTTGCGGCATTTTGCCTTCCTGTTTTTGCTCACCCAGAAACGCTGGTGAAAGTAA
AAGATGCTGAAGATCAGTTGGGTGCACGAGTGGGTTACATCGAACTGGATCTCAACAGCGGTAAGATCCT
TGAGAGTTTTCGCCCCGAAGAACGTTTTCCAATGATGAGCACTTTTAAAGTTCTGCTATGTGGCGCGGTA
TTATCCCGTATTGACGCCGGGCAAGAGCAACTCGGTCGCCGCATACACTATTCTCAGAATGACTTGGTTG
AGTACTCACCAGTCACAGAAAAGCATCTTACGGATGGCATGACAGTAAGAGAATTATGCAGTGCTGCCAT
AACCATGAGTGATAACACTGCGGCCAACTTACTTCTGACAACGATCGGAGGACCGAAGGAGCTAACCGCT
TTTTTGCACAACATGGGGGATCATGTAACTCGCCTTGATCGTTGGGAACCGGAGCTGAATGAAGCCATAC
CAAACGACGAGCGTGACACCACGATGCCTGTAGCAATGGCAACAACGTTGCGCAAACTATTAACTGGCGA
ACTACTTACTCTAGCTTCCCGGCAACAATTAATAGACTGGATGGAGGCGGATAAAGTTGCAGGACCACTT
CTGCGCTCGGCCCTTCCGGCTGGCTGGTTTATTGCTGATAAATCTGGAGCCGGTGAGCGTGGGTCTCGCG
GTATCATTGCAGCACTGGGGCCAGATGGTAAGCCCTCCCGTATCGTAGTTATCTACACGACGGGGAGTCA
GGCAACTATGGATGAACGAAATAGACAGATCGCTGAGATAGGTGCCTCACTGATTAAGCATTGGTAACTG
TCAGACCAAGTTTACTCATATATACTTTAGATTGATTTAAAACTTCATTTTTAATTTAAAAGGATCTAGG
TGAAGATCCTTTTTGATAATCTCATGACCAAAATCCCTTAACGTGAGTTTTCGTTCCACTGAGCGTCAGA
CCCCGTAGAAAAGATCAAAGGATCTTCTTGAGATCCTTTTTTTCTGCGCGTAATCTGCTGCTTGCAAACA
AAAAAACCACCGCTACCAGCGGTGGTTTGTTTGCCGGATCAAGAGCTACCAACTCTTTTTCCGAAGGTAA
CTGGCTTCAGCAGAGCGCAGATACCAAATACTGTTCTTCTAGTGTAGCCGTAGTTAGGCCACCACTTCAA
GAACTCTGTAGCACCGCCTACATACCTCGCTCTGCTAATCCTGTTACCAGTGGCTGCTGCCAGTGGCGAT
AAGTCGTGTCTTACCGGGTTGGACTCAAGACGATAGTTACCGGATAAGGCGCAGCGGTCGGGCTGAACGG
GGGGTTCGTGCACACAGCCCAGCTTGGAGCGAACGACCTACACCGAACTGAGATACCTACAGCGTGAGCT
ATGAGAAAGCGCCACGCTTCCCGAAGGGAGAAAGGCGGACAGGTATCCGGTAAGCGGCAGGGTCGGAACA
GGAGAGCGCACGAGGGAGCTTCCAGGGGGAAACGCCTGGTATCTTTATAGTCCTGTCGGGTTTCGCCACC
TCTGACTTGAGCGTCGATTTTTGTGATGCTCGTCAGGGGGGCGGAGCCTATGGAAAAACGCCAGCAACGC
GGCCTTTTTACGGTTCCTGGCCTTTTGCTGGCCTTTTGCTCACATGTTCTTTCCTGCGTTATCCCCTGAT
TCTGTGGATAACCGTATTACCGCCTTTGAGTGAGCTGATACCGCTCGCCGCAGCCGAACGACCGAGCGCA
GCGAGTCAGTGAGCGAGGAAGCGGAAGAGCGCCCAATACGCAAACCGCCTCTCCCCGCGCGTTGGCCGAT
TCATTAATGCAGCTGGCACGACAGGTTTCCCGACTGGAAAGCGGGCAGTGAGCGCAACGCAATTAATGTG
AGTTAGCTCACTCATTAGGCACCCCAGGCTTTACACTTTATGCTTCCGGCTCGTATGTTGTGTGGAATTG
TGAGCGGATAACAATTTCACACAGGAAACAGCTATGACCATGATTACGCCAAGCGCGCAATTAACCCTCA
CTAAAGGGAACAAAAGCTGGAGCTGCAAGCTTAATGTAGTCTTATGCAATACTCTTGTAGTCTTGCAACA
TGGTAACGATGAGTTAGCAACATGCCTTACAAGGAGAGAAAAAGCACCGTGCATGCCGATTGGTGGAAGT
AAGGTGGTACGATCGTGCCTTATTAGGAAGGCAACAGACGGGTCTGACATGGATTGGACGAACCACTGAA
TTGCCGCATTGCAGAGATATTGTATTTAAGTGCCTAGCTCGATACATAAACGGGTCTCTCTGGTTAGACC
AGATCTGAGCCTGGGAGCTCTCTGGCTAACTAGGGAACCCACTGCTTAAGCCTCAATAAAGCTTGCCTTG
AGTGCTTCAAGTAGTGTGTGCCCGTCTGTTGTGTGACTCTGGTAACTAGAGATCCCTCAGACCCTTTTAG
TCAGTGTGGAAAATCTCTAGCAGTGGCGCCCGAACAGGGACTTGAAAGCGAAAGGGAAACCAGAGGAGCT
CTCTCGACGCAGGACTCGGCTTGCTGAAGCGCGCACGGCAAGAGGCGAGGGGCGGCGACTGGTGAGTACG
CCAAAAATTTTGACTAGCGGAGGCTAGAAGGAGAGAGATGGGTGCGAGAGCGTCAGTATTAAGCGGGGGA
GAATTAGATCGCGATGGGAAAAAATTCGGTTAAGGCCAGGGGGAAAGAAAAAATATAAATTAAAACATAT
AGTATGGGCAAGCAGGGAGCTAGAACGATTCGCAGTTAATCCTGGCCTGTTAGAAACATCAGAAGGCTGT
AGACAAATACTGGGACAGCTACAACCATCCCTTCAGACAGGATCAGAAGAACTTAGATCATTATATAATA
CAGTAGCAACCCTCTATTGTGTGCATCAAAGGATAGAGATAAAAGACACCAAGGAAGCTTTAGACAAGAT
AGAGGAAGAGCAAAACAAAAGTAAGACCACCGCACAGCAAGCGGCCGCTGATCTTCAGACCTGGAGGAGG
AGATATGAGGGACAATTGGAGAAGTGAATTATATAAATATAAAGTAGTAAAAATTGAACCATTAGGAGTA
GCACCCACCAAGGCAAAGAGAAGAGTGGTGCAGAGAGAAAAAAGAGCAGTGGGAATAGGAGCTTTGTTCC
TTGGGTTCTTGGGAGCAGCAGGAAGCACTATGGGCGCAGCGTCAATGACGCTGACGGTACAGGCCAGACA
ATTATTGTCTGGTATAGTGCAGCAGCAGAACAATTTGCTGAGGGCTATTGAGGCGCAACAGCATCTGTTG
CAACTCACAGTCTGGGGCATCAAGCAGCTCCAGGCAAGAATCCTGGCTGTGGAAAGATACCTAAAGGATC
AACAGCTCCTGGGGATTTGGGGTTGCTCTGGAAAACTCATTTGCACCACTGCTGTGCCTTGGAATGCTAG
TTGGAGTAATAAATCTCTGGAACAGATTTGGAATCACACGACCTGGATGGAGTGGGACAGAGAAATTAAC
AATTACACAAGCTTAATACACTCCTTAATTGAAGAATCGCAAAACCAGCAAGAAAAGAATGAACAAGAAT
TATTGGAATTAGATAAATGGGCAAGTTTGTGGAATTGGTTTAACATAACAAATTGGCTGTGGTATATAAA
ATTATTCATAATGATAGTAGGAGGCTTGGTAGGTTTAAGAATAGTTTTTGCTGTACTTTCTATAGTGAAT
AGAGTTAGGCAGGGATATTCACCATTATCGTTTCAGACCCACCTCCCAACCCCGAGGGGACCCAGAGAGG
GCCTATTTCCCATGATTCCTTCATATTTGCATATACGATACAAGGCTGTTAGAGAGATAATTAGAATTAA
TTTGACTGTAAACACAAAGATATTAGTACAAAATACGTGACGTAGAAAGTAATAATTTCTTGGGTAGTTT
GCAGTTTTAAAATTATGTTTTAAAATGGACTATCATATGCTTACCGTAACTTGAAAGTATTTCGATTTCT
TGGCTTTATATATCTTGTGGAAAGGACGAAACACCGCTACGAAGAGAACCGTGCCGGTTTTAGAGCTAGA
AATAGCAAGTTAAAATAAGGCTAGTCCGTTATCAACTTGAAAAAGTGGCACCGAGTCGGTGCTTTTTTAA
GCTTGGCGTAACTAGATCTTGAGACAAATGGCAGTATTCATCCACAATTTTAAAAGAAAAGGGGGGATTG
GGGGGTACAGTGCAGGGGAAAGAATAGTAGACATAATAGCAACAGACATACAAACTAAAGAATTACAAAA
ACAAATTACAAAAATTCAAAATTTTCGGGTTTATTACAGGGACAGCAGAGATCCACTTTGGCGCCGGCTC
GAGGGGG
