>Addgene plasmid #77095 | SPHK2 gRNA (BRDN0001146242) | depositor partial sequence | sequence record 144555 | Target Sequence
CTACGAAGAGAACCGTGCCG
