>Addgene plasmid #77095 | SPHK2 gRNA (BRDN0001146242) | addgene partial sequence | sequence record 187105 | hU6-F
TGACGTAGAAAGTAATAATTTCTTGGGTAGTTTGCAGTTTTAAAATTATGTTTTAAAATGGACTATCATA
TGCTTACCGTAACTTGAAAGTATTTCGATTTCTTGGCTTTATATATCTTGTGGAAAGGACGAAACACCGC
TACGAAGAGAACCGTGCCGGTTTTAGAGCTAGAAATAGCAAGTTAAAATAAGGCTAGTCCGTTATCAACT
TGAAAAAGTGGCACCGAGTCGGTGCTTTTTTAAGCTTGGCGTAACTAGATCTTGAGACAAATGGCAGTAT
TCATCCACAATTTTAAAAGAAAAGGGGGGATTGGGGGGTACAGTGCAGGGGAAAGAATAGTAGACATAAT
AGCAACAGACATACAAACTAAAGAATTACAAAAACAAATTACAAAAATTCAAAATTTTCGGGTTTATTAC
AGGGACAGCAGAGATCCACTTTGGCGCCGGCTCGAGGGGGCCCGGGTGCAAAGATGGATAAAGTTTTAAA
CAGAGAGGAATCTTTGCAGCTAATGGACCTTCTAGGTCTTGAAAGGAGTGGGAATTGGCTCCGGTGCCCG
TCAGTGGGCA
